>Addgene plasmid #163477 | AiP1045-pAAV-mscRE10-minBGpromoter-iCre-WPRE-hGHpA | addgene full sequence | sequence record 325803 | Addgene NGS Result
CCTGCAGGCAGCTGCGCGCTCGCTCGCTCACTGAGGCCGCCCGGGCGTCGGGCGACCTTTGGTCGCCCGG
CCTCAGTGAGCGAGCGAGCGCGCAGAGAGGGAGTGGCCAACTCCATCACTAGGGGTTCCTGCGGCCGCAC
GCGTATGTGTCTTTTACTCTGATCCTCCTGTTTTTACCTTCCAAGTGCTGGAATCACAGACATATACCAC
TGTGCATAGCATCATTACAATGTTATAGTTTTTCACACTATGCCTTGACTTTTTGGAAAGGCAAACCACC
TCTTGGATTTCTCCTTCCTTCTCTATCTCTCTCTCTCTCTCTTCCTCCCTCCGTCCCTCCATCTCTTCCT
CCTTCCCATTTTCTTCTCTCCCTATTTGGACACAATATAAAATAATTTAGATGAGGTGAGTTAAATTGTG
AACAAAGTATGTGCCTATACATGGTTGTAAATCAGCTTATCAAAGTGTAATATTAGAAGAATTTATAAAA
ATGATAAAATTCATACTCAAAGTTCTGTGTAAAGCAATAATAGCTTTATCTCCTTTTAGTTATCTTGAGT
CTTTCTATGACTAACAACTCCCTCATAGGCATCTTAAAGAGCAGTAAGCATAAGTAGATTCCAAATGGGA
AGGGAGAAGTGTGAACCATCACTTTCATCCAGACTTGTAGATATATCTGCTGCATTTTCAGAAACCAGAA
ACAGACAGTGTTCTTTATCTCCATTGAGTCTAGTGTAGCAACAGAGCTCGGGCTGGGCATAAAAGTCAGG
GCAGAGCCATCTATTGCTTACATTTGCTTCTGGGATCCGCCACCATGGTGCCCAAGAAGAAGAGGAAAGT
CTCCAACCTGCTGACTGTGCACCAAAACCTGCCTGCCCTCCCTGTGGATGCCACCTCTGATGAAGTCAGG
AAGAACCTGATGGACATGTTCAGGGACAGGCAGGCCTTCTCTGAACACACCTGGAAGATGCTCCTGTCTG
TGTGCAGATCCTGGGCTGCCTGGTGCAAGCTGAACAACAGGAAATGGTTCCCTGCTGAACCTGAGGATGT
GAGGGACTACCTCCTGTACCTGCAAGCCAGAGGCCTGGCTGTGAAGACCATCCAACAGCACCTGGGCCAG
CTCAACATGCTGCACAGGAGATCTGGCCTGCCTCGCCCTTCTGACTCCAATGCTGTGTCCCTGGTGATGA
GGAGAATCAGAAAGGAGAATGTGGATGCTGGGGAGAGAGCCAAGCAGGCCCTGGCCTTTGAACGCACTGA
CTTTGACCAAGTCAGATCCCTGATGGAGAACTCTGACAGATGCCAGGACATCAGGAACCTGGCCTTCCTG
GGCATTGCCTACAACACCCTGCTGCGCATTGCCGAAATTGCCAGAATCAGAGTGAAGGACATCTCCCGCA
CCGATGGTGGGAGAATGCTGATCCACATTGGCAGGACCAAGACCCTGGTGTCCACAGCTGGTGTGGAGAA
GGCCCTGTCCCTGGGGGTTACCAAGCTGGTGGAGAGATGGATCTCTGTGTCTGGTGTGGCTGATGACCCC
AACAACTACCTGTTCTGCCGGGTCAGAAAGAATGGTGTGGCTGCCCCTTCTGCCACCTCCCAACTGTCCA
CCCGGGCCCTGGAAGGGATCTTTGAGGCCACCCACCGCCTGATCTATGGTGCCAAGGATGACTCTGGGCA
GAGATACCTGGCCTGGTCTGGCCACTCTGCCAGAGTGGGTGCTGCCAGGGACATGGCCAGGGCTGGTGTG
TCCATCCCTGAAATCATGCAGGCTGGTGGCTGGACCAATGTGAACATTGTGATGAACTACATCAGAAACC
TGGACTCTGAGACTGGGGCCATGGTGAGGCTGCTCGAGGATGGGGACTAAGAATTCGATATCAAGCTTAT
CGATAATCAACCTCTGGATTACAAAATTTGTGAAAGATTGACTGGTATTCTTAACTATGTTGCTCCTTTT
ACGCTATGTGGATACGCTGCTTTAATGCCTTTGTATCATGCTATTGCTTCCCGTATGGCTTTCATTTTCT
CCTCCTTGTATAAATCCTGGTTGCTGTCTCTTTATGAGGAGTTGTGGCCCGTTGTCAGGCAACGTGGCGT
GGTGTGCACTGTGTTTGCTGACGCAACCCCCACTGGTTGGGGCATTGCCACCACCTGTCAGCTCCTTTCC
GGGACTTTCGCTTTCCCCCTCCCTATTGCCACGGCGGAACTCATCGCCGCCTGCCTTGCCCGCTGCTGGA
CAGGGGCTCGGCTGTTGGGCACTGACAATTCCGTGGTGTTGTCGGGGAAATCATCGTCCTTTCCTTGGCT
GCTCGCCTATGTTGCCACCTGGATTCTGCGCGGGACGTCCTTCTGCTACGTCCCTTCGGCCCTCAATCCA
GCGGACCTTCCTTCCCGCGGCCTGCTGCCGGCTCTGCGGCCTCTTCCGCGTCTTCGCCTTCGCCCTCAGA
CGAGTCGGATCTCCCTTTGGGCCGCCTCCCCGCATCGATACCGAGCGCTGCTCGAGAGATCTACGGGTGG
CATCCCTGTGACCCCTCCCCAGTGCCTCTCCTGGCCCTGGAAGTTGCCACTCCAGTGCCCACCAGCCTTG
TCCTAATAAAATTAAGTTGCATCATTTTGTCTGACTAGGTGTCCTTCTATAATATTATGGGGTGGAGGGG
GGTGGTATGGAGCAAGGGGCAAGTTGGGAAGACAACCTGTAGGGCCTGCGGGGTCTATTGGGAACCAAGC
TGGAGTGCAGTGGCACAATCTTGGCTCACTGCAATCTCCGCCTCCTGGGTTCAAGCGATTCTCCTGCCTC
AGCCTCCCGAGTTGTTGGGATTCCAGGCATGCATGACCAGGCTCAGCTAATTTTTGTTTTTTTGGTAGAG
ACGGGGTTTCACCATATTGGCCAGGCTGGTCTCCAACTCCTAATCTCAGGTGATCTACCCACCTTGGCCT
CCCAAATTGCTGGGATTACAGGCGTGAACCACTGCTCCCTTCCCTGTCCTTCTGATTTTGTAGGTAACCA
CGTGCGGACCGAGCGGCCGCAGGAACCCCTAGTGATGGAGTTGGCCACTCCCTCTCTGCGCGCTCGCTCG
CTCACTGAGGCCGGGCGACCAAAGGTCGCCCGACGCCCGGGCTTTGCCCGGGCGGCCTCAGTGAGCGAGC
GAGCGCGCAGCTGCCTGCAGGGGCGCCTGATGCGGTATTTTCTCCTTACGCATCTGTGCGGTATTTCACA
CCGCATA
[95 nt withheld, positions 3228-3322]
T
[46 nt withheld, positions 3324-3369]
C
[141 nt withheld, positions 3371-3511]
CCTTTGACGTTGGAGTCCACGTTCTTT
[37 nt withheld, positions 3539-3575]
ACTCTATCTCGGGCTATTCTTTTGATTTATAAGGGATTTTGCCGATTTCGGTCTATTGGTTAAAAAATGA
GCTGATTTAACAAAAATTTAACGCGAATTTTAACAAAATATTAACGTTTACAATTTTATGGTGCACTCTC
AGTACAATCTGCTCTGATGCCGCATAGTTAAGCCAGCCCCGACACCCGCCAACACCCGCTGACGCGCCCT
GACGGGCTTGTCTGCTCCCGGCATCCGCTTACAGACAAGCTGTGACCGTCTCCGGGAGCTGCATGTGTCA
GAGGTTTTCACCGTCATCACCGAAACGCGCGAGACGAAAGGGCCTCGTGATACGCCTATTTTTATAGGTT
AATGTCATGATAATAATGGTTTCTTAGACGTCAGGTGGCACTTTTCGGGGAAATGTGCGCGGAACCCCTA
TTTGTTTATTTTTCTAAATACATTCAAATATGTATCCGCTCATGAGACAATAACCCTGATAAATGCTTCA
ATAATATTGAAAAAGGAAGAGTATGAGTATTCAACATTTCCGTGTCGCCCTTATTCCCTTTTTTGCGGCA
TTTTGCCTTCCTGTTTTTGCTCACCCAGAAACGCTGGTGAAAGTAAAAGATGCTGAAGATCAGTTGGGTG
CACGAGTGGGTTACATCGAACTGGATCTCAACAGCGGTAAGATCCTTGAGAGTTTTCGCCCCGAAGAACG
TTTTCCAATGATGAGCACTTTTAAAGTTCTGCTATGTGGCGCGGTATTATCCCGTATTGACGCCGGGCAA
GAGCAACTCGGTCGCCGCATACACTATTCTCAGAATGACTTGGTTGAGTACTCACCAGTCACAGAAAAGC
ATCTTACGGATGGCATGACAGTAAGAGAATTATGCAGTGCTGCCATAACCATGAGTGATAACACTGCGGC
CAACTTACTTCTGACAACGATCGGAGGACCGAAGGAGCTAACCGCTTTTTTGCACAACATGGGGGATCAT
GTAACTCGCCTTGATCGTTGGGAACCGGAGCTGAATGAAGCCATACCAAACGACGAGCGTGACACCACGA
TGCCTGTAGCAATGGCAACAACGTTGCGCAAACTATTAACTGGCGAACTACTTACTCTAGCTTCCCGGCA
ACAATTAATAGACTGGATGGAGGCGGATAAAGTTGCAGGACCACTTCTGCGCTCGGCCCTTCCGGCTGGC
TGGTTTATTGCTGATAAATCTGGAGCCGGTGAGCGTGGGTCTCGCGGTATCATTGCAGCACTGGGGCCAG
ATGGTAAGCCCTCCCGTATCGTAGTTATCTACACGACGGGGAGTCAGGCAACTATGGATGAACGAAATAG
ACAGATCGCTGAGATAGGTGCCTCACTGATTAAGCATTGGTAACTGTCAGACCAAGTTTACTCATATATA
CTTTAGATTGATTTAAAACTTCATTTTTAATTTAAAAGGATCTAGGTGAAGATCCTTTTTGATAATCTCA
TGACCAAAATCCCTTAACGTGAGTTTTCGTTCCACTGAGCGTCAGACCCCGTAGAAAAGATCAAAGGATC
TTCTTGAGATCCTTTTTTTCTGCGCGTAATCTGCTGCTTGCAAACAAAAAAACCACCGCTACCAGCGGTG
GTTTGTTTGCCGGATCAAGAGCTACCAACTCTTTTTCCGAAGGTAACTGGCTTCAGCAGAGCGCAGATAC
CAAATACTGTTCTTCTAGTGTAGCCGTAGTTAGGCCACCACTTCAAGAACTCTGTAGCACCGCCTACATA
CCTCGCTCTGCTAATCCTGTTACCAGTGGCTGCTGCCAGTGGCGATAAGTCGTGTCTTACCGGGTTGGAC
TCAAGACGATAGTTACCGGATAAGGCGCAGCGGTCGGGCTGAACGGGGGGTTCGTGCACACAGCCCAGCT
TGGAGCGAACGACCTACACCGAACTGAGATACCTACAGCGTGAGCTATGAGAAAGCGCCACGCTTCCCGA
AGGGAGAAAGGCGGACAGGTATCCGGTAAGCGGCAGGGTCGGAACAGGAGAGCGCACGAGGGAGCTTCCA
GGGGGAAACGCCTGGTATCTTTATAGTCCTGTCGGGTTTCGCCACCTCTGACTTGAGCGTCGATTTTTGT
GATGCTCGTCAGGGGGGCGGAGCCTATGGAAAAACGCCAGCAACGCGGCCTTTTTACGGTTCCTGGCCTT
TTGCTGGCCTTTTGCTCACATGT
Features (pLannotate 1.2.2; 14 found; start..end, strand, type, name):
     12..39      +  repeat_region  AAV2 ITR (fragment): inverted terminal repeat of adeno-associated virus serotype 2 inverted
     68..95      +  repeat_region  AAV2 ITR (fragment): inverted terminal repeat of adeno-associated virus serotype 2 inverted
    842..1867    +  CDS            cre: RECR_BPP1 - Experimental evidence at protein level: Swiss-Prot protein existence level 1. Catalyzes site-specific recombination between two 34-base- pair LOXP sites. Its role is to maintain the phage genome as a monomeric unit-copy plasmid in the lysogenic state. From Escherichia phage P1 (Bacteriophage P1).
   1871..1895    +  misc_feature   MCS (fragment): pBluescript multiple cloning site
   1895..2483    +  misc_feature   WPRE: woodchuck hepatitis virus posttranscriptional regulatory element
   2515..2991    +  polyA_signal   hGH poly(A) signal: human growth hormone polyadenylation signal
   3031..3171    +  repeat_region  AAV2 ITR: inverted terminal repeat of adeno-associated virus serotype 2 inverted
   3176..3227    -  misc_feature   bom (fragment): basis of mobility region from pBR322
   3246..3701    +  rep_origin     f1 ori (sequence partly withheld): f1 bacteriophage origin of replication; arrow indicates direction of (+) strand synthesis
   3702..3751    -  misc_feature   bom (fragment): basis of mobility region from pBR322
   3853..3888    -  CDS            rop (fragment): Rop protein, which maintains plasmids at low copy number; rop
   3983..4087    +  promoter       AmpR promoter: bla
   4088..4948    +  CDS            AmpR: β-lactamase; bla; confers resistance to ampicillin, carbenicillin, and related antibiotics
   5119..5707    +  rep_origin     ori: high-copy-number ColE1/pMB1/pBR322/pUC origin of replication
