[The description below was written by a language model from this plasmid's Addgene catalogue record and pLannotate feature annotations shown in this document.]
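Description:
AiP1045-pAAV-mscRE10-minBGpromoter-iCre-WPRE-hGHpA is a 5,768 nt AAV transfer plasmid for producing recombinant adeno-associated virus that directly expresses the codon-improved Cre recombinase iCre under control of a cell-type-selective enhancer. It derives from a sibling construct carrying the mscRE4 enhancer. The retained MluI and SacI cloning sites fit an exchange of the regulatory region, although the catalogue lists iCre as the insert. In bacteria the plasmid is maintained at high copy by a ColE1/pUC-type origin and selected with ampicillin through the bla gene and its promoter. An f1 phage origin is also present, along with short remnants of pBR322 bom and rop sequences. A recombination-deficient growth strain is specified, as is common for ITR-containing plasmids.

The viral genome is bounded by AAV2 inverted terminal repeats, which provide the signals for replication and packaging. The right ITR is annotated in full, whereas the left one is detected only as two short fragments. Between them, the construct name and catalogue fields place the mscRE10 enhancer upstream of a minimal beta-globin promoter. Neither element is annotated in the feature table, but both presumably lie in the unannotated stretch preceding the Cre coding sequence. The minimal promoter is expected to have little activity of its own, so expression should depend largely on the enhancer. The iCre open reading frame is followed by a WPRE, which boosts transcript stability and expression, and by the human growth hormone polyadenylation signal.

The associated work concerns enhancer viruses for labelling specific cell subclasses in the brain. The delivered recombinase acts on loxP sites, so it could drive Cre-dependent reporters or effectors in the targeted population. The record does not state which cell subclass mscRE10 targets.
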