Addgene plasmid #163477: AiP1045-pAAV-mscRE10-minBGpromoter-iCre-WPRE-hGHpA
Purpose: Direct-expressing iCre AAV Virus
Depositing lab: Allen Institute for Brain Science & Bosiljka Tasic. Depositing organization: Allen Institute. Publication: Enhancer viruses for combinatorial cell-subclass-specific labeling. Graybuck LT, Daigle TL, Sedeno-Cortes AE, Walker M, Kalmbach B, Lenz GH, Morin E, Nguyen TN, Garren E, Bendrick JL, Kim TK, Zhou T, Mortrud M, Yao S, Siverts LA, Larsen R, Gore BB, Szelenyi ER, Trader C, Balaram P, van Velthoven CTJ, Chiang M, Mich JK, Dee N, Goldy J, Cetin AH, Smith K, Way SW, Esposito L, Yao Z, Gradinaru V, Sunkin SM, Lein E, Levi BP, Ting JT, Zeng H, Tasic B. Neuron. 2021 Mar 23. pii: S0896-6273(21)00159-8. doi: 10.1016/j.neuron.2021.03.011. PubMed 33789083.
Backbone
  Vector backbone: pAAV-mscRE4-minBGpromoter-iCre-WPRE-hGHpA
  Backbone manufacturer: Allen Institute
  Vector type: AAV
Growth in bacteria
  Bacterial resistance: Ampicillin, 100 μg/mL
  Growth temperature: 37°C
  Growth strain: NEB Stable
  Copy number: High Copy
Gene/Insert
  Gene/Insert name: iCre
  Species: Synthetic
  Insert size (bp): 1059
  Promoter: Beta Globin minimal promoter
  Cloning method: Restriction Enzyme; 5′ cloning site Mlul (not destroyed); 3′ cloning site SacI (not destroyed)
  Sequencing primers: 5′ CACCACCTGTCAGCTCCTTT; 3′ AAGGGAGATCCGACTCGTCT
Terms and licenses: Academic/Nonprofit Terms; Industry Terms: Not Available to Industry
Depositor comments: Funded by BRAIN initiative.
How to cite: AiP1045-pAAV-mscRE10-minBGpromoter-iCre-WPRE-hGHpA was a gift from Allen Institute for Brain Science & Bosiljka Tasic (Addgene plasmid # 163477 ; http://n2t.net/addgene:163477 ; RRID:Addgene_163477)
